>Addgene plasmid #148712 | pnEA-NpM-ScEap1p_107-122-GB1_AF | depositor full sequence | sequence record 291160 | Full Sequence
TTCTTGAAGACGAAAGGGCCTCGTGATACGCCTATTTTTATAGGTTAATGTCATGATAATAATGGTTTCT
TAGACGTCAGGTGGCACTTTTCGGGGAAATGTGCGCGGAACCCCTATTTGTTTATTTTTCTAAATACATT
CAAATATGTATCCGCTCATGAGACAATAACCCTGATAAATGCTTCAATAATATTGAAAAAGGAAGAGTAT
GAGTATTCAACATTTCCGTGTCGCCCTTATTCCCTTTTTTGCGGCATTTTGCCTTCCTGTTTTTGCTCAC
CCAGAAACGCTGGTGAAAGTAAAAGATGCTGAAGATCAGTTGGGTGCACGAGTGGGTTACATCGAACTGG
ATCTCAACAGCGGTAAGATCCTTGAGAGTTTTCGCCCCGAAGAACGTTTTCCAATGATGAGCACTTTTAA
AGTTCTGCTATGTGGCGCGGTATTATCCCGTGTTGACGCCGGGCAAGAGCAACTCGGTCGCCGCATACAC
TATTCTCAGAATGACTTGGTTGAGTACTCACCAGTCACAGAAAAGCATCTTACGGATGGCATGACAGTAA
GAGAATTATGCAGTGCTGCCATAACCATGAGTGATAACACTGCGGCCAACTTACTTCTGACAACGATCGG
AGGACCGAAGGAGCTAACCGCTTTTTTGCACAACATGGGGGATCATGTAACTCGCCTTGATCGTTGGGAA
CCGGAGCTGAATGAAGCCATACCAAACGACGAGCGTGACACCACGATGCCTGCAGCAATGGCAACAACGT
TGCGCAAACTATTAACTGGCGAACTACTTACTCTAGCTTCCCGGCAACAATTAATAGACTGGATGGAGGC
GGATAAAGTTGCAGGACCACTTCTGCGCTCGGCCCTTCCGGCTGGCTGGTTTATTGCTGATAAATCTGGA
GCCGGTGAGCGTGGGTCTCGCGGTATCATTGCAGCACTGGGGCCAGATGGTAAGCCCTCCCGTATCGTAG
TTATCTACACGACGGGGAGTCAGGCAACTATGGATGAACGAAATAGACAGATCGCTGAGATAGGTGCCTC
ACTGATTAAGCATTGGTAACTGTCAGACCAAGTTTACTCATATATACTTTAGATTGATTTAAAACTTCAT
TTTTAATTTAAAAGGATCTAGGTGAAGATCCTTTTTGATAATCTCATGACCAAAATCCCTTAACGTGAGT
TTTCGTTCCACTGAGCGTCAGACCCCGTAGAAAAGATCAAAGGATCTTCTTGAGATCCTTTTTTTCTGCG
CGTAATCTGCTGCTTGCAAACAAAAAAACCACCGCTACCAGCGGTGGTTTGTTTGCCGGATCAAGAGCTA
CCAACTCTTTTTCCGAAGGTAACTGGCTTCAGCAGAGCGCAGATACCAAATACTGTCCTTCTAGTGTAGC
CGTAGTTAGGCCACCACTTCAAGAACTCTGTAGCACCGCCTACATACCTCGCTCTGCTAATCCTGTTACC
AGTGGCTGCTGCCAGTGGCGATAAGTCGTGTCTTACCGGGTTGGACTCAAGACGATAGTTACCGGATAAG
GCGCAGCGGTCGGGCTGAACGGGGGGTTCGTGCACACAGCCCAGCTTGGAGCGAACGACCTACACCGAAC
TGAGATACCTACAGCGTGAGCTATGAGAAAGCGCCACGCTTCCCGAAGGGAGAAAGGCGGACAGGTATCC
GGTAAGCGGCAGGGTCGGAACAGGAGAGCGCACGAGGGAGCTTCCAGGGGGAAACGCCTGGTATCTTTAT
AGTCCTGTCGGGTTTCGCCACCTCTGACTTGAGCGTCGATTTTTGTGATGCTCGTCAGGGGGGCGGAGCC
TATGGAAAAACGCCAGCAACGCGGCCTTTTTACGGTTCCTGGCCTTTTGCTGGCCTTTTGCTCACATGTT
CTTTCCTGCGTTATCCCCTGATTCTGTGGATAACCGTATTACCGCCTTTGAGTGAGCTGATACCGCTCGC
CGCAGCCGAACGACCGAGCGCAGCGAGTCAGTGAGCGAGGAAGCGGAAGAGCGCCTGATGCGGTATTTTC
TCCTTACGCATCTGTGCGGTATTTCACACCGCATATATGGTGCACTCTCAGTACAATCTGCTCTGATGCC
GCATAGTTAAGCCAGTATACACTCCGCTATCGCTACGTGACTGGGTCATGGCTGCGCCCCGACACCCGCC
AACACCCGCTGACGCGCCCTGACGGGCTTGTCTGCTCCCGGCATCCGCTTACAGACAAGCTGTGACCGTC
TCCGGGAGCTGCATGTGTCAGAGGTTTTCACCGTCATCACCGAAACGCGCGAGGCAGCTGCGGTAAAGCT
CATCAGCGTGGTCGTGAAGCGATTCACAGATGTCTGCCTGTTCATCCGCGTCCAGCTCGTTGAGTTTCTC
CAGAAGCGTTAATGTCTGGCTTCTGATAAAGCGGGCCATGTTAAGGGCGGTTTTTTCCTGTTTGGTCACT
GATGCCTCCGTGTAAGGGGGATTTCTGTTCATGGGGGTAATGATACCGATGAAACGAGAGAGGATGCTCA
CGATACGGGTTACTGATGATGAACATGCCCGGTTACTGGAACGTTGTGAGGGTAAACAACTGGCGGTATG
GATGCGGCGGGACCAGAGAAAAATCACTCAGGGTCAATGCCAGCGCTTCGTTAATACAGATGTAGGTGTT
CCACAGGGTAGCCAGCAGCATCCTGCGATGCAGATCCGGAACATAATGGTGCAGGGCGCTGACTTCCGCG
TTTCCAGACTTTACGAAACACGGAAACCGAAGACCATTCATGTTGTTGCTCAGGTCGCAGACGTTTTGCA
GCAGCAGTCGCTTCACGTTCGCTCGCGTATCGGTGATTCATTCTGCTAACCAGTAAGGCAACCCCGCCAG
CCTAGCCGGGTCCTCAACGACAGGAGCACGATCATGCGCACCCGTGGCCAGGACCCAACGCTGCCCGAGA
TGCGCCGCGTGCGGCTGCTGGAGATGGCGGACGCGATGGATATGTTCTGCCAAGGGTTGGTTTGCGCATT
CACAGTTCTCCGCAAGAATTGATTGGCTCCAATTCTTGGAGTGGTGAATCCGTTAGCGAGGTGCCGCCGG
CTTCCATTCAGGTCGAGGTGGCCCGGCTCCATGCACCGCGACGCAACGCGGGGAGGCAGACAAGGTATAG
GGCGGCGCCTACAATCCATGCCAACCCGTTCCATGTGCTCGCCGAGGCGGCATAAATCGCCGTGACGATC
AGCGGTCCAGTGATCGAAGTTAGGCTGGTAAGAGCCGCGAGCGATCCTTGAAGCTGTCCCTGATGGTCGT
CATCTACCTGCCTGGACAGCATGGCCTGCAACGCGGGCATCCCGATGCCGCCGGAAGCGAGAAGAATCAT
AATGGGGAAGGCCATCCAGCCTCGCGTCGCGAACGCCAGCAAGACGTAGCCCAGCGCGTCGGCCGCCATG
CCGGCGATAATGGCCTGCTTCTCGCCGAAACGTTTGGTGGCGGGACCAGTGACGAAGGCTTGAGCGAGGG
CGTGCAAGATTCCGAATACCGCAAGCGACAGGCCGATCATCGTCGCGCTCCAGCGAAAGCGGTCCTCGCC
GAAAATGACCCAGAGCGCTGCCGGCACCTGTCCTACGAGTTGCATGATAAAGAAGACAGTCATAAGTGCG
GCGACGATAGTCATGCCCCGCGCCCACCGGAAGGAGCTGACTGGGTTGAAGGCTCTCAAGGGCATCGGTC
GAGATCCCGGTGCCTAATGAGTGAGCTAACTTACATTAATTGCGTTGCGCTCACTGCCCGCTTTCCAGTC
GGGAAACCTGTCGTGCCAGCTGCATTAATGAATCGGCCAACGCGCGGGGAGAGGCGGTTTGCGTATTGGG
CGCCAGGGTGGTTTTTCTTTTCACCAGTGAGACGGGCAACAGCTGATTGCCCTTCACCGCCTGGCCCTGA
GAGAGTTGCAGCAAGCGGTCCACGCTGGTTTGCCCCAGCAGGCGAAAATCCTGTTTGATGGTGGTTAACG
GCGGGATATAACATGAGCTGTCTTCGGTATCGTCGTATCCCACTACCGAGATATCCGCACCAACGCGCAG
CCCGGACTCGGTAATGGCGCGCATTGCGCCCAGCGCCATCTGATCGTTGGCAACCAGCATCGCAGTGGGA
ACGATGCCCTCATTCAGCATTTGCATGGTTTGTTGAAAACCGGACATGGCACTCCAGTCGCCTTCCCGTT
CCGCTATCGGCTGAATTTGATTGCGAGTGAGATATTTATGCCAGCCAGCCAGACGCAGACGCGCCGAGAC
AGAACTTAATGGGCCCGCTAACAGCGCGATTTGCTGGTGACCCAATGCGACCAGATGCTCCACGCCCAGT
CGCGTACCGTCTTCATGGGAGAAAATAATACTGTTGATGGGTGTCTGGTCAGAGACATCAAGAAATAACG
CCGGAACATTAGTGCAGGCAGCTTCCACAGCAATGGCATCCTGGTCATCCAGCGGATAGTTAATGATCAG
CCCACTGACGCGTTGCGCGAGAAGATTGTGCACCGCCGCTTTACAGGCTTCGACGCCGCTTCGTTCTACC
ATCGACACCACCACGCTGGCACCCAGTTGATCGGCGCGAGATTTAATCGCCGCGACAATTTGCGACGGCG
CGTGCAGGGCCAGACTGGAGGTGGCAACGCCAATCAGCAACGACTGTTTGCCCGCCAGTTGTTGTGCCAC
GCGGTTGGGAATGTAATTCAGCTCCGCCATCGCCGCTTCCACTTTTTCCCGCGTTTTCGCAGAAACGTGG
CTGGCCTGGTTCACCACGCGGGAAACGGTCTGATAAGAGACACCGGCATACTCTGCGACATCGTATAACG
TTACTGGTTTCACATTCACCACCCTGAATTGACTCTCTTCCGGGCGCTATCATGCCATACCGCGAAAGGT
TTTGCGCCATTCGATGGTGTCCGGGATCTCGACGCTCTCCCTTATGCGACTCCTGCATTAGGAAGCAGCC
CAGTAGTAGGTTGAGGCCGTTGAGCACCGCCGCCGCAAGGAATGGTGCATGCAAGGAGATGGCGCCCAAC
AGTCCCCCGGCCACGGGGCCTGCCACCATACCCACGCCGAAACAAGCGCTCATGAGCCCGAAGTGGCGAG
CCCGATCTTCCCCATCGGTGATGTCGGCGATATAGGCGCCAGCAACCGCACCTGTGGCGCCGGTGATGCC
GGCCACGATGCGTCCGGCGTAGAGGATCGAGATCTCGATCCCGCGAAATTAATACGACTCACTATAGGGG
AATTGTGAGCGGATAACAATTCCCCACTAGTAATAATTTTGTTTAACTTTAAGAAGGAGATATACCATGG
AAACTGAAGAAGGTAAACTGGTAATCTGGATTAACGGCGATAAAGGCTATAACGGTCTCGCTGAAGTCGG
TAAGAAATTCGAGAAAGATACCGGAATTAAAGTCACCGTTGAGCATCCGGATAAACTGGAAGAGAAATTC
CCACAGGTTGCGGCAACTGGCGATGGCCCTGACATTATCTTCTGGGCACACGACCGCTTTGGTGGCTACG
CTCAATCTGGCCTGTTGGCTGAAATCACCCCGGACAAAGCGTTCCAGGACAAGCTGTATCCGTTTACCTG
GGATGCCGTACGTTACAACGGCAAGCTGATTGCTTACCCGATCGCTGTTGAAGCGTTATCGCTGATTTAT
AACAAAGACCTGCTGCCGAACCCGCCAAAAACCTGGGAAGAGATCCCGGCGCTGGATAAAGAACTGAAAG
CGAAAGGTAAGAGCGCCCTGATGTTCAACCTGCAAGAACCGTACTTCACCTGGCCGCTGATTGCTGCTGA
CGGGGGTTATGCGTTCAAGTATGAAAACGGCAAGTACGACATTAAAGACGTGGGCGTGGATAACGCTGGC
GCGAAAGCGGGTCTGACCTTCCTGGTTGACCTGATTAAAAACAAACACATGAATGCAGACACCGATTACT
CCATCGCAGAAGCTGCCTTTAATAAAGGCGAAACAGCGATGACCATCAACGGCCCGTGGGCATGGTCCAA
CATCGACACCAGCAAAGTGAATTATGGTGTAACGGTACTGCCGACCTTCAAGGGTCAACCATCCAAACCG
TTCGTTGGCGTGCTGAGCGCAGGTATTAACGCCGCCAGTCCGAACAAAGAGCTGGCAAAAGAGTTCCTCG
AAAACTATCTGCTGACTGATGAAGGTCTGGAAGCGGTTAATAAAGACAAACCGCTGGGTGCCGTAGCGCT
GAAGTCTTACGAGGAAGAGTTGGCGAAAGATCCACGTATTGCCGCCACGATGGAAAACGCCCAGAAAGGT
GAAATCATGCCGAACATCCCGCAGATGTCCGCTTTCTGGTATGCCGTGCGTACTGCGGTGATCAACGCCG
CCAGCGGTCGTCAGACTGTCGATGAAGCCCTTAAAGACGCGCAGACTGGTACCGGCAGCGGCCTGGAAGT
TCTGTTCCAGGGGCCCCATATGTATGCCTATAGCATGAACGAACTGTATCATCTGAAACCGAGCCTGGCA
GGATCCTCTAGAGCTAGCGGCATGCAGTACAAACTTATCCTGAACGGTAAAACCCTGAAAGGTGAAACCA
CCACCGAAGCTGTTGACGCTGCTACCGCGGAAAAAGTTTTCAAACAGTACGCTAACGACAACGGTGTTGA
CGGTGAATGGACCTACGACGACGCTACCAAAACCTACACCGTAACGGAATGAGTTGGCTGCTGCCACCCG
CTGAGCAATAACTAGCATAACCCCTTGGGGCCTCTAAACGGGTCTTGAGGGGTTTTTTGCTGAAAGGAGG
AACTATATCCGGATATCCCGCAAGAGGCCCGGCAGTACCGGCATAACCAAGCCTATGCCTACAGCATCCA
GGGTGACGGTGCCGAGGATGACGATGAGCGCATTGTTAGATTTCATACACGGTGCCTGACTGCGTTAGCA
ATTTAACTGTGATAAACTACCGCATTAAAGCTTATCGATGATAAGCTGTCAAACATGAGAA
Features (pLannotate 1.2.2; 20 found; start..end, strand, type, name):
    104..208     +  promoter       AmpR promoter: bla
    209..1069    +  CDS            AmpR: β-lactamase; bla; confers resistance to ampicillin, carbenicillin, and related antibiotics
   1240..1828    +  rep_origin     ori: high-copy-number ColE1/pMB1/pBR322/pUC origin of replication
   2014..2156    -  misc_feature   bom: basis of mobility region from pBR322
   2258..2449    -  CDS            rop: Rop protein, which maintains plasmids at low copy number; rop
   2466..2846    +  CDS            YPB1_ECOLX: Protein predicted: Swiss-Prot protein existence level 4. From Escherichia coli.
   3088..3712    -  CDS            TcR (fragment): tetracycline efflux protein; tet; confers resistance to tetracycline
   3727..3748    -  protein_bind   CAP binding site: CAP binding activates transcription in the presence of cAMP. E. coli catabolite activator protein
   3761..4843    -  CDS            lacI: lac repressor; lacI; The lac repressor binds to the lac operator to inhibit transcription in E. coli. This inhibition can be relieved by adding lactose or isopropyl-β-D-thiogalactopyranoside (IPTG).
   4844..4921    -  promoter       lacI promoter: lacI
   4929..5208    -  CDS            TcR (fragment): tetracycline efflux protein; tet; confers resistance to tetracycline
   5230..5248    +  promoter       T7 promoter: promoter for bacteriophage T7 RNA polymerase
   5249..5273    +  protein_bind   lac operator: The lac repressor binds to the lac operator to inhibit transcription in E. coli. This inhibition can be relieved by adding lactose or isopropyl-β-D-thiogalactopyranoside (IPTG). lac repressor encoded by lacI
   5288..5310    +  RBS            RBS: efficient ribosome binding site from bacteriophage T7 gene 10 (Olins and Rangwala, 1989)
   5321..6417    +  CDS            MBP (fragment): maltose binding protein from E. coli; malE (mutated); This version of the gene does not encode a signal sequence, so MBP will remain in the cytosol.
   6538..6695    +  CDS            GB1 (fragment): B1 domain of Streptococcal protein G effective as a solubilizing fusion partner (Cheng and Patel, 2004)
   6700..6718    +  CDS            SET1 (fragment): solubility-enhancement tag derived from T7 phage gene 10B
   6732..6779    +  terminator     T7 terminator: transcription terminator for bacteriophage T7 RNA polymerase
   6802..6906    -  CDS            TcR (fragment): tetracycline efflux protein; tet; confers resistance to tetracycline
   6954..6982    -  promoter       tet promoter: E. coli promoter for tetracycline efflux protein gene
