[The description below was written by a language model from this plasmid's Addgene catalogue record and pLannotate feature annotations shown in this document.]
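Description:
pnEA-NpM-ScEap1p_107-122-GB1_AF is a 6,991-nt bacterial expression plasmid for producing a short fragment (residues 107–122) of the Saccharomyces cerevisiae protein Eap1p, encoded by EAP1/YKL204W, in E. coli. The catalogue lists the backbone as unknown, but the annotated features show a pET-like, pBR322-derived architecture. It has a ColE1/pMB1-family origin accompanied by the bom region and the rop gene, which fits the recorded low copy number. It also carries an ampicillin resistance cassette (bla with its own promoter) and several disrupted remnants of the tetracycline resistance gene with its promoter, which are not expected to be functional. A lacI gene with its native promoter supplies the lac repressor.

The expression cassette is driven by a T7 promoter followed by a lac operator and the T7 gene 10 ribosome binding site. Transcription therefore depends on a host supplying T7 RNA polymerase and is inducible with IPTG. The open reading frame begins with a signal-sequence-free maltose binding protein, which remains cytosolic, and ends with the GB1 domain of streptococcal protein G, a solubility-enhancing partner, ahead of the T7 terminator. The Eap1p peptide itself is not annotated. Judging by the plasmid name and the unannotated gap between MBP and GB1, it probably sits between these two tags, although any linker or protease site there is not recorded. A very short match to a SET1 tag after GB1 may be incidental. According to the depositor, the EAP1 sequence came from a synthetic clone codon-optimised for E. coli. The associated study concerns how motifs in eIF4G and 4E-binding proteins modulate eIF4E binding in yeast, which suggests recombinant peptide production for binding or structural work. The deposited sequence may be theoretical.
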