Addgene plasmid #148712: pnEA-NpM-ScEap1p_107-122-GB1_AF
Purpose: Bacterial Expression of ScEap1p_107-122
Depositing lab: Elisa Izaurralde. Depositing organization: Max Planck Institute for Developmental Biology. Publication: Structural motifs in eIF4G and 4E-BPs modulate their binding to eIF4E to regulate translation initiation in yeast. Gruner S, Weber R, Peter D, Chung MY, Igreja C, Valkov E, Izaurralde E. Nucleic Acids Res. 2018 Jul 27;46(13):6893-6908. doi: 10.1093/nar/gky542. PubMed 30053226.
Backbone
  Vector backbone: Unknown
  Vector type: Bacterial Expression
Growth in bacteria
  Bacterial resistance: Ampicillin, 100 μg/mL
  Growth temperature: 37°C
  Growth strain: DH5alpha
  Copy number: Low Copy
Gene/Insert
  Gene/Insert name: ScEap1p_107-122
  Species: S. cerevisiae (budding yeast)
  Entrez Gene: EAP1 (a.k.a. YKL204W)
  Cloning method: Unknown
Terms and licenses: Academic/Nonprofit Terms; Industry Terms: Not Available to Industry
Depositor comments: Geneart clone of ScEAP1, codon optimized for Expression in E.coli. (sequence according to Uniprot.: P36041) Plasmids from this collection were made available to the research community and donated after the lab closed. Please note that the sequence provided by the depositing laboratory may be theoretical/predicted or based on Sanger sequencing results. There may be discrepancies between sequencing results obtained by Addgene and the depositor sequence. If an Addgene verified sequence is not available, please contact before placing your order to request that our lab fully sequence the plasmid.
How to cite: pnEA-NpM-ScEap1p_107-122-GB1_AF was a gift from Elisa Izaurralde (Addgene plasmid # 148712 ; http://n2t.net/addgene:148712 ; RRID:Addgene_148712)
